>Addgene plasmid #132114 | pDONR221_SLC2A3 | addgene full sequence | sequence record 265281 | Addgene NGS Result
CTTTCCTGCGTTATCCCCTGATTCTGTGGATAACCGTATTACCGCCTTTGAGTGAGCTGATACCGCTCGC
CGCAGCCGAACGACCGAGCGCAGCGAGTCAGTGAGCGAGGAAGCGGAAGAGCGCCCAATACGCAAACCGC
CTCTCCCCGCGCGTTGGCCGATTCATTAATGCAGCTGGCACGACAGGTTTCCCGACTGGAAAGCGGGCAG
TGAGCGCAACGCAATTAATACGCGTACCGCTAGCCAGGAAGAGTTTGTAGAAACGCAAAAAGGCCATCCG
TCAGGATGGCCTTCTGCTTAGTTTGATGCCTGGCAGTTTATGGCGGGCGTCCTGCCCGCCACCCTCCGGG
CCGTTGCTTCACAACGTTCAAATCCGCTCCCGGCGGATTTGTCCTACTCAGGAGAGCGTTCACCGACAAA
CAACAGATAAAACGAAAGGCCCAGTCTTCCGACTGAGCCTTTCGTTTTATTTGATGCCTGGCAGTTCCCT
ACTCTCGCGTTAACGCTAGCATGGATGTTTTCCCAGTCACGACGTTGTAAAACGACGGCCAGTCTTAAGC
TCGGGCCCCAAATAATGATTTTATTTTGACTGATAGTGACCTGTTCGTTGCAACACATTGATGAGCAATG
CTTTTTTATAATGCCAACTTTGTACAAAAAAGCAGGCTCCACCATGGGCACACAGAAGGTGACCCCAGCC
CTGATCTTTGCCATCACAGTGGCCACCATCGGCAGCTTCCAGTTTGGCTACAACACCGGCGTGATCAATG
CCCCCGAGAAGATCATCAAGGAGTTCATCAATAAGACACTGACCGACAAGGGAAACGCACCACCTAGCGA
GGTGCTGCTGACATCCCTGTGGTCTCTGAGCGTGGCCATCTTTTCCGTGGGCGGCATGATCGGCTCCTTC
TCTGTGGGCCTGTTTGTGAACCGGTTCGGCCGGAGAAATTCTATGCTGATCGTGAACCTGCTGGCAGTGA
CCGGAGGATGCTTCATGGGCCTGTGCAAGGTGGCCAAGTCTGTGGAGATGCTGATCCTGGGCCGGCTGGT
CATCGGCCTGTTTTGCGGCCTGTGCACAGGCTTCGTGCCTATGTATATCGGAGAGATCAGCCCAACCGCC
CTGAGGGGAGCCTTTGGCACACTGAATCAGCTGGGCATCGTGGTGGGCATCCTGGTGGCCCAGATCTTTG
GCCTGGAGTTCATCCTGGGAAGCGAGGAGCTGTGGCCACTGCTGCTGGGCTTCACCATCCTGCCTGCAAT
CCTGCAGTCCGCCGCCCTGCCTTTTTGCCCAGAGTCTCCCCGGTTCCTGCTGATCAATAGAAAGGAGGAG
GAGAACGCCAAGCAGATCCTGCAGCGGCTGTGGGGAACCCAGGACGTGTCCCAGGATATCCAGGAGATGA
AGGACGAGAGCGCCAGAATGTCCCAGGAGAAGCAGGTGACAGTGCTGGAGCTGTTTAGGGTGAGCTCCTA
CCGCCAGCCCATCATCATCTCTATCGTGCTGCAGCTGTCTCAGCAGCTGAGCGGCATCAATGCCGTGTTT
TACTATAGCACCGGCATCTTCAAGGATGCCGGCGTGCAGGAGCCTATCTATGCCACAATCGGCGCCGGCG
TGGTGAACACAATCTTTACCGTGGTGTCCCTGTTCCTGGTGGAGAGGGCAGGCAGGCGCACCCTGCACAT
GATCGGACTGGGAGGCATGGCCTTCTGCTCTACACTGATGACCGTGAGCCTGCTGCTGAAGGACAACTAC
AATGGCATGAGCTTCGTGTGCATCGGCGCCATCCTGGTGTTCGTGGCCTTCTTTGAGATCGGCCCAGGCC
CCATCCCTTGGTTTATCGTGGCCGAGCTGTTCAGCCAGGGACCAAGGCCAGCAGCAATGGCAGTGGCCGG
CTGTTCCAACTGGACCTCTAATTTTCTGGTGGGACTGCTGTTCCCTTCCGCCGCACACTACCTGGGAGCA
TACGTGTTCATCATCTTTACAGGCTTCCTGATCACCTTTCTGGCCTTCACATTCTTTAAGGTGCCAGAGA
CACGGGGCAGAACCTTTGAGGATATCACCAGGGCCTTCGAGGGACAGGCACACGGAGCAGACCGCAGCGG
CAAGGATGGCGTGATGGAGATGAATTCCATCGAGCCCGCCAAGGAGACCACAACCAACGTGGACCCAGCT
TTCTTGTACAAAGTTGGCATTATAAGAAAGCATTGCTTATCAATTTGTTGCAACGAACAGGTCACTATCA
GTCAAAATAAAATCATTATTTGCCATCCAGCTGATATCCCCTATAGTGAGTCGTATTACATGGTCATAGC
TGTTTCCTGGCAGCTCTGGCCCGTGTCTCAAAATCTCTGATGTTACATTGCACAAGATAAAAATATATCA
TCATGAACAATAAAACTGTCTGCTTACATAAACAGTAATACAAGGGGTGTTATGAGCCATATTCAACGGG
AAACGTCGAGGCCGCGATTAAATTCCAACATGGATGCTGATTTATATGGGTATAAATGGGCTCGCGATAA
TGTCGGGCAATCAGGTGCGACAATCTATCGCTTGTATGGGAAGCCCGATGCGCCAGAGTTGTTTCTGAAA
CATGGCAAAGGTAGCGTTGCCAATGATGTTACAGATGAGATGGTCAGACTAAACTGGCTGACGGAATTTA
TGCCTCTTCCGACCATCAAGCATTTTATCCGTACTCCTGATGATGCATGGTTACTCACCACTGCGATCCC
CGGAAAAACAGCATTCCAGGTATTAGAAGAATATCCTGATTCAGGTGAAAATATTGTTGATGCGCTGGCA
GTGTTCCTGCGCCGGTTGCATTCGATTCCTGTTTGTAATTGTCCTTTTAACAGCGATCGCGTATTTCGTC
TCGCTCAGGCGCAATCACGAATGAATAACGGTTTGGTTGATGCGAGTGATTTTGATGACGAGCGTAATGG
CTGGCCTGTTGAACAAGTCTGGAAAGAAATGCATAAACTTTTGCCATTCTCACCGGATTCAGTCGTCACT
CATGGTGATTTCTCACTTGATAACCTTATTTTTGACGAGGGGAAATTAATAGGTTGTATTGATGTTGGAC
GAGTCGGAATCGCAGACCGATACCAGGATCTTGCCATCCTATGGAACTGCCTCGGTGAGTTTTCTCCTTC
ATTACAGAAACGGCTTTTTCAAAAATATGGTATTGATAATCCTGATATGAATAAATTGCAGTTTCATTTG
ATGCTCGATGAGTTTTTCTAATCAGAATTGGTTAATTGGTTGTAACACTGGCAGAGCATTACGCTGACTT
GACGGGACGGCGCAAGCTCATGACCAAAATCCCTTAACGTGAGTTACGCGTCGTTCCACTGAGCGTCAGA
CCCCGTAGAAAAGATCAAAGGATCTTCTTGAGATCCTTTTTTTCTGCGCGTAATCTGCTGCTTGCAAACA
AAAAAACCACCGCTACCAGCGGTGGTTTGTTTGCCGGATCAAGAGCTACCAACTCTTTTTCCGAAGGTAA
CTGGCTTCAGCAGAGCGCAGATACCAAATACTGTTCTTCTAGTGTAGCCGTAGTTAGGCCACCACTTCAA
GAACTCTGTAGCACCGCCTACATACCTCGCTCTGCTAATCCTGTTACCAGTGGCTGCTGCCAGTGGCGAT
AAGTCGTGTCTTACCGGGTTGGACTCAAGACGATAGTTACCGGATAAGGCGCAGCGGTCGGGCTGAACGG
GGGGTTCGTGCACACAGCCCAGCTTGGAGCGAACGACCTACACCGAACTGAGATACCTACAGCGTGAGCT
ATGAGAAAGCGCCACGCTTCCCGAAGGGAGAAAGGCGGACAGGTATCCGGTAAGCGGCAGGGTCGGAACA
GGAGAGCGCACGAGGGAGCTTCCAGGGGGAAACGCCTGGTATCTTTATAGTCCTGTCGGGTTTCGCCACC
TCTGACTTGAGCGTCGATTTTTGTGATGCTCGTCAGGGGGGCGGAGCCTATGGAAAAACGCCAGCAACGC
GGCCTTTTTACGGTTCCTGGCCTTTTGCTGGCCTTTTGCTCACATGTT
Features (pLannotate 1.2.2; 10 found; start..end, strand, type, name):
    121..213     +  CDS            lacI (fragment): lac repressor; lacI; The lac repressor binds to the lac operator to inhibit transcription in E. coli. This inhibition can be relieved by adding lactose or isopropyl-β-D-thiogalactopyranoside (IPTG).
    268..295     -  terminator     rrnB T2 terminator: transcription terminator T2 from the E. coli rrnB gene
    427..470     +  terminator     rrnB T1 terminator: Escherichia coli rrnB; transcription terminator T1 from the E. coli rrnB gene
    517..553     -  CDS            lacZα (fragment): LacZα fragment of β-galactosidase; lacZ fragment
    569..668     +  protein_bind   attL1: mutant version of attL; recombination site for the Gateway® LR reaction LR Clonase™
    674..2161    +  CDS            SLC2A3: GTR3_HUMAN - Also known as GLUT3 From Homo sapiens (Human).
   2163..2262    -  protein_bind   attL2: mutant version of attL; recombination site for the Gateway® LR reaction LR Clonase™
   2280..2298    -  promoter       T7 promoter: promoter for bacteriophage T7 RNA polymerase
   2432..3241    +  CDS            KanR: aminoglycoside phosphotransferase; aph(3')-Ia; confers resistance to kanamycin in bacteria or G418 (Geneticin®) in eukaryotes
   3388..3976    +  rep_origin     ori: high-copy-number ColE1/pMB1/pBR322/pUC origin of replication
