[The description below was written by a language model from this plasmid's Addgene catalogue record and pLannotate feature annotations shown in this document.]
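Description:
pDONR221_SLC2A3 is a Gateway entry clone built on the commercial pDONR221 backbone and carrying a codon-optimized open reading frame for human SLC2A3, the facilitative glucose transporter also known as GLUT3. It belongs to a large consortium collection of solute carrier (SLC) transporter clones. The sequenced plasmid is about 4.0 kb, of which the insert accounts for 1,488 bp. It is maintained in E. coli through a high-copy ColE1/pUC-type origin of replication and selected with kanamycin via an aminoglycoside phosphotransferase (KanR) gene.

The SLC2A3 coding sequence sits between attL1 and attL2, the recombination sites produced when an attB-flanked fragment is recombined into a donor vector. These sites allow directional, frame-preserving transfer of the ORF into any attR-containing destination vector through an LR Clonase reaction. Upstream of the cassette lie the rrnB T1 and T2 transcription terminators, which insulate the insert from read-through transcription in bacteria, and a T7 promoter lies just beyond attL2 on the opposite strand. The short lacI and lacZα fragments called in the annotation are backbone remnants rather than functional genes, and M13 forward and reverse primer sites are listed for sequencing the insert.

Although the catalogue entry classifies the vector type as mammalian expression, no eukaryotic promoter, polyadenylation signal or epitope tag is annotated, so the plasmid is not itself an expression construct. Its stated purpose is to serve as a source clone for subcloning the transporter ORF into custom expression vectors, which would supply the promoter, tags and selection markers needed for functional studies of GLUT3.
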