Addgene plasmid #132114: pDONR221_SLC2A3
Purpose: Gateway entry clone with codon-optimized ORF sequence for subcloning into custom expression vectors
Depositing lab: RESOLUTE Consortium & Giulio Superti-Furga. Depositing organization: CeMM Research Center for Molecular Medicine. Publication: The RESOLUTE consortium: unlocking SLC transporters for drug discovery. Superti-Furga G, Lackner D, Wiedmer T, Ingles-Prieto A, Barbosa B, Girardi E, Goldmann U, Gurtl B, Klavins K, Klimek C, Lindinger S, Lineiro-Retes E, Muller AC, Onstein S, Redinger G, Reil D, Sedlyarov V, Wolf G, Crawford M, Everley R, ... Steppan CM. Nat Rev Drug Discov. 2020 Jul;19(7):429-430. doi: 10.1038/d41573-020-00056-6. PubMed 32265506.
Backbone
  Vector backbone: pDONR221
  Backbone manufacturer: Thermo Fisher Scientific
  Backbone size w/o insert (bp): 2550
  Vector type: Mammalian Expression
Growth in bacteria
  Bacterial resistance: Kanamycin, 50 μg/mL
  Growth temperature: 37°C
  Growth strain: Stbl3
  Copy number: High Copy
Gene/Insert
  Gene/Insert name: SLC2A3 (alt name: GLUT3)
  Species: H. sapiens (human)
  Insert size (bp): 1488
  Entrez Gene: SLC2A3 (a.k.a. GLUT3)
  Cloning method: Gateway Cloning
  Sequencing primers: 5′ M13-fwd; 3′ M13-rev
Terms and licenses: Academic/Nonprofit Terms; Industry Terms
Depositor comments: For more information on the full Resolute plasmid collection, please see www.addgene.org/depositor-collections/re-solute/. Please provide your feedback on this plasmid to the RESOLUTE consortium by filling out their RESOLUTE repository feedback form: https://forms.office.com/Pages/ResponsePage.aspx?id=0e05yklzmkS7rjFGQL4N7z4feCLQvEJAmVcOCM_u885UN1JJRko0Ukg4TVQwNTZLOUxPQVJWT1NHUCQlQCN0PWcu
How to cite: pDONR221_SLC2A3 was a gift from RESOLUTE Consortium & Giulio Superti-Furga (Addgene plasmid # 132114 ; http://n2t.net/addgene:132114 ; RRID:Addgene_132114)
