>Addgene plasmid #132114 | pDONR221_SLC2A3 | depositor partial sequence | sequence record 253628 | Codon-optimized ORF of SLC2A3
ATGGGCACACAGAAGGTGACCCCAGCCCTGATCTTTGCCATCACAGTGGCCACCATCGGCAGCTTCCAGT
TTGGCTACAACACCGGCGTGATCAATGCCCCCGAGAAGATCATCAAGGAGTTCATCAATAAGACACTGAC
CGACAAGGGAAACGCACCACCTAGCGAGGTGCTGCTGACATCCCTGTGGTCTCTGAGCGTGGCCATCTTT
TCCGTGGGCGGCATGATCGGCTCCTTCTCTGTGGGCCTGTTTGTGAACCGGTTCGGCCGGAGAAATTCTA
TGCTGATCGTGAACCTGCTGGCAGTGACCGGAGGATGCTTCATGGGCCTGTGCAAGGTGGCCAAGTCTGT
GGAGATGCTGATCCTGGGCCGGCTGGTCATCGGCCTGTTTTGCGGCCTGTGCACAGGCTTCGTGCCTATG
TATATCGGAGAGATCAGCCCAACCGCCCTGAGGGGAGCCTTTGGCACACTGAATCAGCTGGGCATCGTGG
TGGGCATCCTGGTGGCCCAGATCTTTGGCCTGGAGTTCATCCTGGGAAGCGAGGAGCTGTGGCCACTGCT
GCTGGGCTTCACCATCCTGCCTGCAATCCTGCAGTCCGCCGCCCTGCCTTTTTGCCCAGAGTCTCCCCGG
TTCCTGCTGATCAATAGAAAGGAGGAGGAGAACGCCAAGCAGATCCTGCAGCGGCTGTGGGGAACCCAGG
ACGTGTCCCAGGATATCCAGGAGATGAAGGACGAGAGCGCCAGAATGTCCCAGGAGAAGCAGGTGACAGT
GCTGGAGCTGTTTAGGGTGAGCTCCTACCGCCAGCCCATCATCATCTCTATCGTGCTGCAGCTGTCTCAG
CAGCTGAGCGGCATCAATGCCGTGTTTTACTATAGCACCGGCATCTTCAAGGATGCCGGCGTGCAGGAGC
CTATCTATGCCACAATCGGCGCCGGCGTGGTGAACACAATCTTTACCGTGGTGTCCCTGTTCCTGGTGGA
GAGGGCAGGCAGGCGCACCCTGCACATGATCGGACTGGGAGGCATGGCCTTCTGCTCTACACTGATGACC
GTGAGCCTGCTGCTGAAGGACAACTACAATGGCATGAGCTTCGTGTGCATCGGCGCCATCCTGGTGTTCG
TGGCCTTCTTTGAGATCGGCCCAGGCCCCATCCCTTGGTTTATCGTGGCCGAGCTGTTCAGCCAGGGACC
AAGGCCAGCAGCAATGGCAGTGGCCGGCTGTTCCAACTGGACCTCTAATTTTCTGGTGGGACTGCTGTTC
CCTTCCGCCGCACACTACCTGGGAGCATACGTGTTCATCATCTTTACAGGCTTCCTGATCACCTTTCTGG
CCTTCACATTCTTTAAGGTGCCAGAGACACGGGGCAGAACCTTTGAGGATATCACCAGGGCCTTCGAGGG
ACAGGCACACGGAGCAGACCGCAGCGGCAAGGATGGCGTGATGGAGATGAATTCCATCGAGCCCGCCAAG
GAGACCACAACCAACGTG
